Addgene plasmid #223935: HCT135_rAAV-eHGT_1502m-minBglobin-SYFP2-WPRE3-BGHpA
Purpose: Direct-expressing SYFP2 AAV virus
Depositing lab: Tanya Daigle & Allen Institute for Brain Science. Depositing organization: Allen Institute. Publication: Enhancer AAVs for targeting spinal motor neurons and descending motor pathways in rodents and macaque. Kussick E, Johansen N, Taskin N, Chowdhury A, Quinlan MA, Fraser A, Clark AG, Wynalda B, Martinez R, Groce EL, Reding M, Liang E, Shulga L, Huang C, Casper T, Clark M, Ho W, Gao Y, van Velthoven CTJ, Sobieski C, Ferrer R, Berg MR, Curtis BC, English C, Day JC, Fortuna MG, Donadio N, Newman D, Yao S, Chakka AB, Goldy J, Torkelson A, Guzman JB, Chakrabarty R, Nguy B, Guilford N, Pham TH, Wright V, Ronellenfitch K, Naidoo R, Kenney J, Williford A, Ramakrishnan C, Drinnenberg A, Gudsnuk K, Thyagarajan B, Smith KA, Dee N, Deisseroth K, Zeng H, Yao Z, Tasic B, Levi BP, Hodge R, Bakken TE, Lein ES, Ting JT, Daigle TL. Cell Rep. 2025 Jun 24;44(6):115730. doi: 10.1016/j.celrep.2025.115730. Epub 2025 May 21. PubMed 40403722.
Backbone
  Vector backbone: rAAV-minBglobin-SYFP2-WPRE3-BGHpA
  Backbone manufacturer: Allen Institute for Brain Science
  Backbone size w/o insert (bp): 4220
  Vector type: AAV
Growth in bacteria
  Bacterial resistance: Ampicillin, 100 μg/mL
  Growth temperature: 37°C
  Growth strain: NEB Stable
  Copy number: High Copy
Gene/Insert
  Gene/Insert name: SYFP2
  Species: Synthetic
  Insert size (bp): 720
  Mutation: N/A
  Promoter: minBglobin
  Cloning method: Gibson Cloning
  Sequencing primers: 5′ TTCCTGCGGCCGCACGCGT; 3′ GACTTTTATGCCCAGCCCGAGCTC
Terms and licenses: Academic/Nonprofit Terms; Industry Terms: Not Available to Industry
How to cite: HCT135_rAAV-eHGT_1502m-minBglobin-SYFP2-WPRE3-BGHpA was a gift from Tanya Daigle & Allen Institute for Brain Science (Addgene plasmid # 223935 ; http://n2t.net/addgene:223935 ; RRID:Addgene_223935)
