[The description below was written by a language model from this plasmid's Addgene catalogue record and pLannotate feature annotations shown in this document.]
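Description:
HCT135_rAAV-eHGT_1502m-minBglobin-SYFP2-WPRE3-BGHpA is a recombinant AAV transfer plasmid of about 5.6 kb, built on the Allen Institute's rAAV-minBglobin-SYFP2-WPRE3-BGHpA backbone. It is used to package an enhancer-driven fluorescent reporter into AAV particles. In bacteria it replicates from a high-copy ColE1/pUC-type origin and is selected with ampicillin through the AmpR (β-lactamase) gene and its promoter. An f1 phage origin and small remnants of pBR322 bom and rop sequences are also annotated in the backbone. The recorded propagation strain is a recombination-reduced one, consistent with the need to keep the repetitive ITRs intact.

The payload lies between AAV2 inverted terminal repeats, which provide the signals for genome replication and encapsidation. The right ITR is annotated in full, whereas the left one is detected only as short fragments. According to the construct name, an enhancer designated eHGT_1502m sits upstream of a minimal β-globin promoter. Neither element is annotated in the feature table, but both presumably occupy the unannotated stretch of roughly 1.5 kb between the left ITR and the coding sequence. A minimal promoter has little activity on its own, so the expression pattern is determined by the enhancer. The transcript encodes SYFP2, a rapidly maturing monomeric yellow fluorescent protein. It is followed by WPRE3, a shortened woodchuck hepatitis virus posttranscriptional element that boosts expression and appears in the table as two WPRE fragments, and then by the bovine growth hormone polyadenylation signal.

Expression is direct, with no recombinase dependence. The associated publication concerns enhancer AAVs for labelling spinal motor neurons and descending motor pathways in rodents and macaque, although the record does not state the specific cell population targeted by this enhancer.
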