Features (pLannotate 1.2.2; 14 found; start..end, strand, type, name):
     12..39      +  repeat_region  AAV2 ITR (fragment): inverted terminal repeat of adeno-associated virus serotype 2 inverted
     68..95      +  repeat_region  AAV2 ITR (fragment): inverted terminal repeat of adeno-associated virus serotype 2 inverted
   1605..2321    +  CDS            SYFP2: SYFP2 is a basic (constitutively fluorescent) yellow fluorescent protein published in 2006, derived from Aequorea victoria. It is reported to be a very rapidly-maturing monomer with moderate acid sensitivity.
   2361..2518    +  misc_feature   WPRE (fragment): woodchuck hepatitis virus posttranscriptional regulatory element
   2524..2604    +  misc_feature   WPRE (fragment): woodchuck hepatitis virus posttranscriptional regulatory element
   2621..2732    +  polyA_signal   bGH poly(A) signal: bovine growth hormone polyadenylation signal
   2850..2990    +  repeat_region  AAV2 ITR: inverted terminal repeat of adeno-associated virus serotype 2 inverted
   2995..3046    -  misc_feature   bom (fragment): basis of mobility region from pBR322
   3065..3520    +  rep_origin     f1 ori (sequence partly withheld): f1 bacteriophage origin of replication; arrow indicates direction of (+) strand synthesis
   3521..3570    -  misc_feature   bom (fragment): basis of mobility region from pBR322
   3672..3707    -  CDS            rop (fragment): Rop protein, which maintains plasmids at low copy number; rop
   3802..3906    +  promoter       AmpR promoter: bla
   3907..4767    +  CDS            AmpR: β-lactamase; bla; confers resistance to ampicillin, carbenicillin, and related antibiotics
   4938..5526    +  rep_origin     ori: high-copy-number ColE1/pMB1/pBR322/pUC origin of replication
>Addgene plasmid #223935 | HCT135_rAAV-eHGT_1502m-minBglobin-SYFP2-WPRE3-BGHpA | addgene full sequence | sequence record 445759 | Addgene NGS Result
CCTGCAGGCAGCTGCGCGCTCGCTCGCTCACTGAGGCCGCCCGGGCGTCGGGCGACCTTTGGTCGCCCGG
CCTCAGTGAGCGAGCGAGCGCGCAGAGAGGGAGTGGCCAACTCCATCACTAGGGGTTCCTGCGGCCGCAC
GCGTTTAGGGTTTGGGCATTAATATTTTTTTCTAAGAAAAAAAAAAGTCTTTGCTATGGTCTATGGTCTA
GATATATGTTCCTCAAAGGTTCCTGTTCCCTTATACCTCCAGGGCAGTGGTGTAAGCTTTAAGAGGTAGG
GTCTAACAGAAGTTAATTAAATCCCAAACGTCCACACTGATAAAAAGAGTCCCATCTGTCTTTGAAGAGT
GGGTAGTTATAACGGGAAACTACCCCAAGAGTATGGCCATCCCTTTCTGCTTCTTCACACAGGCAGGGCT
GTGTGCTGGCGCCAAGCTTCTTGGAGCCCCCACCACCAGAATCTTGAACTTCAGTACACAGCACACAGGT
ATTTTGTTAAAGCAACCATGAGTGGGCAGAGGCAGTGTCCCAGAAGGCTCCTGTGTCAGACTGGCTGAGG
CCTTCTGCTTGGTTAGTCTAACCCGCTGACAGCCAGCCCTGAGAAAGAATTGTGTACAGAATCCATTACA
AGTGGTTTCATTTCCTCTGTGATTCACAAAAAAGCTGAAAGTTATAGAATTTCAAACGTATGTTGCATCT
CCTAAACTACCCATTTTGTGAGAAATCAAGCCCAAAGCTTTGCATGTCTTGGAAGCTATACCTGAGGTGA
AGTTAGTCTAAGTAACAAGTCTCAGTCATTGTGAAGTATTCCGATGCACGGTTTGTCAGGTCATTGTTCT
TTCCTCTTGTAAATACTACCCCCAAGCCCCCAAAAGTCACCTATCTGAAAGGTAAAATGTATTTCTAAAG
CTCAAGGCATTTATTCTGCAAGGGGTGGGGGTGGAGTGGGGTTGAAAAAAAAAGAGAAGCCATGTGTTTA
TAAAAGGTTGGGGCAGGGGATGAGGGAAGTTCTGCGGTAATGACAGGGGAGTTCCAGAGGAAGTTATGGG
CTCTCTCTCCTCTCTCATGAGAAAAAAAAGATAGAGCGGTAAACAGCTTAGCTGTTAACACATCTCCAAA
TCTACCCAGCCAGTTATCTTCCTTGCACACTCCTCTTTCCCCTTCACCACCTCTCTCCTTGTTTTCCGTT
TGGGCATCTGAAATTTAAAAGGGGAAACAGACTTTAGTAGTAGTAAATTCCTAAGCTAAATGCTCAGAAA
ATAGCTTAGTATATCTTTGATGAGGGATGATTATGCTTCCCGCCCCCTAGGGAGCCGCAGAGTGGATTTG
AAACAAAGTATCTTTTAGTTACAAGTGAGTGAAGGGTTTAGAGATGATTTCTGATTTAGTCACTTTTCTC
CCTGGCTGGTACCTAAGTAACAGCCTGGCAGAAGCGACCTTAGGGAGAAGGGTTCATTTTGTTTCACCAT
TGGAGAGGACACAGGAGTCCACAGTGGTTGGGAAGGAGCTCGGGCTGGGCATAAAAGTCAGGGCAGAGCC
ATCTATTGCTTACATTTGCTTCTGGGATCCAGATCTTTCGAAGCTAGCGCTACCGGTCGCCACCATGGTG
AGCAAGGGCGAGGAGCTGTTCACCGGGGTGGTGCCCATCCTGGTCGAGCTGGACGGCGACGTAAACGGCC
ACAAGTTCAGCGTGTCCGGCGAGGGCGAGGGCGATGCCACCTACGGCAAGCTGACCCTGAAGCTGATCTG
CACCACCGGCAAGCTGCCCGTGCCCTGGCCCACCCTCGTGACCACCCTGGGCTACGGCGTGCAGTGCTTC
GCCCGCTACCCCGACCACATGAAGCAGCACGACTTCTTCAAGTCCGCCATGCCCGAAGGCTACGTCCAGG
AGCGCACCATCTTCTTCAAGGACGACGGCAACTACAAGACCCGCGCCGAGGTGAAGTTCGAGGGCGACAC
CCTGGTGAACCGCATCGAGCTGAAGGGCATCGACTTCAAGGAGGACGGCAACATCCTGGGGCACAAGCTG
GAGTACAACTACAACAGCCACAACGTCTATATCACCGCCGACAAGCAGAAGAACGGCATCAAGGCCAACT
TCAAGATCCGCCACAACATCGAGGACGGCGGCGTGCAGCTCGCCGACCACTACCAGCAGAACACCCCCAT
CGGCGACGGCCCCGTGCTGCTGCCCGACAACCACTACCTGAGCTACCAGTCCAAGCTGAGCAAAGACCCC
AACGAGAAGCGCGATCACATGGTCCTGCTGGAGTTCGTGACCGCCGCCGGGATCACTCTCGGCATGGACG
AGCTGTACAAGTAAGTCGACGGCGCGCCGCGGCCGCGAATTCGATATCATAATCAACCTCTGGATTACAA
AATTTGTGAAAGATTGACTGGTATTCTTAACTATGTTGCTCCTTTTACGCTATGTGGATACGCTGCTTTA
ATGCCTTTGTATCATGCTATTGCTTCCCGTATGGCTTTCATTTTCTCCTCCTTGTATAAATCCTGGTTAG
TTCTTGCCACGGCGGAACTCATCGCCGCCTGCCTTGCCCGCTGCTGGACAGGGGCTCGGCTGTTGGGCAC
TGACAATTCCGTGGCTCGAGAGATCTTCGACTGTGCCTTCTAGTTGCCAGCCATCTGTTGTTTGCCCCTC
CCCCGTGCCTTCCTTGACCCTGGAAGGTGCCACTCCCACTGTCCTTTCCTAATAAAATGAGGAAATTGCA
TCGCATTGTCTGAGTAGGTGTCATTCTATTCTGGGGGGTGGGGTGGGGCAGGACAGCAAGGGGGAGGATT
GGGAAGACAATAGCAGGCATGAGATCTCACGTGCGGACCGAGCGGCCGCAGGAACCCCTAGTGATGGAGT
TGGCCACTCCCTCTCTGCGCGCTCGCTCGCTCACTGAGGCCGGGCGACCAAAGGTCGCCCGACGCCCGGG
CTTTGCCCGGGCGGCCTCAGTGAGCGAGCGAGCGCGCAGCTGCCTGCAGGGGCGCCTGATGCGGTATTTT
CTCCTTACGCATCTGTGCGGTATTTCACACCGCATA
[95 nt withheld, positions 3047-3141]
T
[46 nt withheld, positions 3143-3188]
C
[141 nt withheld, positions 3190-3330]
CCTTTGACGTTGGAGTCCACGTTCTTT
[37 nt withheld, positions 3358-3394]
ACTCTATCTCGGGCTATTCTTTTGATTTATAAGGGATTTTGCCGATTTCGGTCTATTGGTTAAAAAATGA
GCTGATTTAACAAAAATTTAACGCGAATTTTAACAAAATATTAACGTTTACAATTTTATGGTGCACTCTC
AGTACAATCTGCTCTGATGCCGCATAGTTAAGCCAGCCCCGACACCCGCCAACACCCGCTGACGCGCCCT
GACGGGCTTGTCTGCTCCCGGCATCCGCTTACAGACAAGCTGTGACCGTCTCCGGGAGCTGCATGTGTCA
GAGGTTTTCACCGTCATCACCGAAACGCGCGAGACGAAAGGGCCTCGTGATACGCCTATTTTTATAGGTT
AATGTCATGATAATAATGGTTTCTTAGACGTCAGGTGGCACTTTTCGGGGAAATGTGCGCGGAACCCCTA
TTTGTTTATTTTTCTAAATACATTCAAATATGTATCCGCTCATGAGACAATAACCCTGATAAATGCTTCA
ATAATATTGAAAAAGGAAGAGTATGAGTATTCAACATTTCCGTGTCGCCCTTATTCCCTTTTTTGCGGCA
TTTTGCCTTCCTGTTTTTGCTCACCCAGAAACGCTGGTGAAAGTAAAAGATGCTGAAGATCAGTTGGGTG
CACGAGTGGGTTACATCGAACTGGATCTCAACAGCGGTAAGATCCTTGAGAGTTTTCGCCCCGAAGAACG
TTTTCCAATGATGAGCACTTTTAAAGTTCTGCTATGTGGCGCGGTATTATCCCGTATTGACGCCGGGCAA
GAGCAACTCGGTCGCCGCATACACTATTCTCAGAATGACTTGGTTGAGTACTCACCAGTCACAGAAAAGC
ATCTTACGGATGGCATGACAGTAAGAGAATTATGCAGTGCTGCCATAACCATGAGTGATAACACTGCGGC
CAACTTACTTCTGACAACGATCGGAGGACCGAAGGAGCTAACCGCTTTTTTGCACAACATGGGGGATCAT
GTAACTCGCCTTGATCGTTGGGAACCGGAGCTGAATGAAGCCATACCAAACGACGAGCGTGACACCACGA
TGCCTGTAGCAATGGCAACAACGTTGCGCAAACTATTAACTGGCGAACTACTTACTCTAGCTTCCCGGCA
ACAATTAATAGACTGGATGGAGGCGGATAAAGTTGCAGGACCACTTCTGCGCTCGGCCCTTCCGGCTGGC
TGGTTTATTGCTGATAAATCTGGAGCCGGTGAGCGTGGGTCTCGCGGTATCATTGCAGCACTGGGGCCAG
ATGGTAAGCCCTCCCGTATCGTAGTTATCTACACGACGGGGAGTCAGGCAACTATGGATGAACGAAATAG
ACAGATCGCTGAGATAGGTGCCTCACTGATTAAGCATTGGTAACTGTCAGACCAAGTTTACTCATATATA
CTTTAGATTGATTTAAAACTTCATTTTTAATTTAAAAGGATCTAGGTGAAGATCCTTTTTGATAATCTCA
TGACCAAAATCCCTTAACGTGAGTTTTCGTTCCACTGAGCGTCAGACCCCGTAGAAAAGATCAAAGGATC
TTCTTGAGATCCTTTTTTTCTGCGCGTAATCTGCTGCTTGCAAACAAAAAAACCACCGCTACCAGCGGTG
GTTTGTTTGCCGGATCAAGAGCTACCAACTCTTTTTCCGAAGGTAACTGGCTTCAGCAGAGCGCAGATAC
CAAATACTGTTCTTCTAGTGTAGCCGTAGTTAGGCCACCACTTCAAGAACTCTGTAGCACCGCCTACATA
CCTCGCTCTGCTAATCCTGTTACCAGTGGCTGCTGCCAGTGGCGATAAGTCGTGTCTTACCGGGTTGGAC
TCAAGACGATAGTTACCGGATAAGGCGCAGCGGTCGGGCTGAACGGGGGGTTCGTGCACACAGCCCAGCT
TGGAGCGAACGACCTACACCGAACTGAGATACCTACAGCGTGAGCTATGAGAAAGCGCCACGCTTCCCGA
AGGGAGAAAGGCGGACAGGTATCCGGTAAGCGGCAGGGTCGGAACAGGAGAGCGCACGAGGGAGCTTCCA
GGGGGAAACGCCTGGTATCTTTATAGTCCTGTCGGGTTTCGCCACCTCTGACTTGAGCGTCGATTTTTGT
GATGCTCGTCAGGGGGGCGGAGCCTATGGAAAAACGCCAGCAACGCGGCCTTTTTACGGTTCCTGGCCTT
TTGCTGGCCTTTTGCTCACATGT
